Addgene plasmid #191963: pcDNA3.1-Opa1
Purpose: Expression of OPA1.
Depositing lab: Luca Scorrano. Depositing organization: University of Padua.
Backbone
  Vector backbone: pcDNA3.1
  Vector type: Mammalian Expression
Growth in bacteria
  Bacterial resistance: Ampicillin, 100 μg/mL
  Growth temperature: 37°C
  Growth strain: DH5alpha
  Copy number: High Copy
Gene/Insert
  Gene/Insert name: Opa1
  Species: M. musculus (mouse)
  Entrez Gene: Opa1 (a.k.a. 1200011N24Rik, lilr3, mKIAA0567)
  Cloning method: Unknown
Terms and licenses: Academic/Nonprofit Terms; Industry Terms: Not Available to Industry
How to cite: pcDNA3.1-Opa1 was a gift from Luca Scorrano (Addgene plasmid # 191963 ; http://n2t.net/addgene:191963 ; RRID:Addgene_191963)
