[The description below was written by a language model from this plasmid's Addgene catalogue record and pLannotate feature annotations shown in this document.]
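Description:
pcDNA3.1-Opa1 is a mammalian expression plasmid of about 9.2 kb, built on the pcDNA3.1 backbone and carrying the mouse (Mus musculus) Opa1 coding sequence. It is propagated in E. coli through a high-copy ColE1/pUC-type origin and selected with ampicillin via the β-lactamase gene and its native promoter. An f1 bacteriophage origin is also present, a standard backbone element that permits single-stranded DNA production.

The Opa1 open reading frame, annotated as a roughly 2.9 kb CDS matching mouse OPA1, sits downstream of the human cytomegalovirus immediate early enhancer and promoter. The bovine growth hormone polyadenylation signal lies downstream, giving strong constitutive transcription in transfected mammalian cells. About 700 bp of unannotated sequence lies between the end of the CDS and the downstream polylinker remnant; the record does not say what it is. A T7 promoter upstream and an SP6 promoter in the opposite orientation downstream flank the insert and can serve for in vitro transcription or as sequencing primer sites. Short pBluescript polylinker fragments on either side suggest the cDNA was transferred from another cloning vector, although the cloning method is recorded as unknown. No epitope tag or fluorescent reporter is annotated, and the record does not state which Opa1 splice isoform is encoded.

A separate cassette, made up of the SV40 enhancer/early promoter, the neomycin phosphotransferase gene and the SV40 poly(A) signal, allows G418 selection of stably transfected cells. The remaining small annotations (fragments of an HIV-1 LTR, ble, lacI, RSF ori and bom, plus lac promoter/operator elements) appear to be backbone remnants or short similarity matches rather than functional parts. The stated purpose is expression of OPA1, a dynamin-related GTPase of the mitochondrial inner membrane involved in mitochondrial fusion and cristae organisation.
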