Features (pLannotate 1.2.2; 24 found; start..end, strand, type, name):
      1..589     -  rep_origin     ori: high-copy-number ColE1/pMB1/pBR322/pUC origin of replication
    760..1620    -  CDS            AmpR: β-lactamase; bla; confers resistance to ampicillin, carbenicillin, and related antibiotics
   1621..1725    -  promoter       AmpR promoter: bla
   1784..1836    -  misc_feature   bom (fragment): basis of mobility region from pBR322
   1991..2370    +  enhancer       CMV enhancer: human cytomegalovirus immediate early enhancer
   2371..2574    +  promoter       CMV promoter: human cytomegalovirus (CMV) immediate early promoter
   2570..2603    +  LTR            5' LTR (truncated) (fragment): truncated 5' long terminal repeat (LTR) from HIV-1
   2619..2637    +  promoter       T7 promoter: promoter for bacteriophage T7 RNA polymerase
   2728..2750    -  misc_feature   MCS (fragment): pBluescript multiple cloning site
   2889..5768    +  CDS            Opa1: OPA1_MOUSE - Experimental evidence at protein level: Swiss-Prot protein existence level 1. Isoforms that contain the alternative exon 4b (present in isoform 2, but not in isoform 1) are required for mitochondrial genome maintenance, possibly by anchoring the mitochondrial nucleoids to the inner mitochondrial membrane. From Mus musculus (Mouse).
   6452..6491    -  misc_feature   MCS (fragment): pBluescript multiple cloning site
   6500..6518    -  promoter       SP6 promoter: promoter for bacteriophage SP6 RNA polymerase
   6544..6768    +  polyA_signal   bGH poly(A) signal: bovine growth hormone polyadenylation signal
   6772..6793    +  promoter       SV40 promoter (fragment): SV40 enhancer and early promoter
   6814..7242    +  rep_origin     f1 ori (sequence partly withheld): f1 bacteriophage origin of replication; arrow indicates direction of (+) strand synthesis
   7256..7585    +  promoter       SV40 promoter: SV40 enhancer and early promoter
   7652..8443    +  CDS            neo: KKA2_KLEPN - Also known as kan, nptII. Experimental evidence at protein level: Swiss-Prot protein existence level 1. Resistance to kanamycin, neomycin, paromomycin, ribostamycin, butirosin and gentamicin B. From Klebsiella pneumoniae.
   8467..8625    +  CDS            ble (fragment): BLE_KLEPN - Experimental evidence at protein level: Swiss-Prot protein existence level 1. Binding protein with a strong affinity to the bleomycin family of antibiotics. Binds to CL990; an antimitotic-antibiotic compound. From Klebsiella pneumoniae.
   8620..8741    +  polyA_signal   SV40 poly(A) signal: SV40 polyadenylation signal
   8814..8830    -  protein_bind   lac operator: The lac repressor binds to the lac operator to inhibit transcription in E. coli. This inhibition can be relieved by adding lactose or isopropyl-β-D-thiogalactopyranoside (IPTG). lac repressor encoded by lacI
   8838..8868    -  promoter       lac promoter: promoter for the E. coli lac operon
   8883..8904    -  protein_bind   CAP binding site: CAP binding activates transcription in the presence of cAMP. E. coli catabolite activator protein
   8917..9009    -  CDS            lacI (fragment): lac repressor; lacI; The lac repressor binds to the lac operator to inhibit transcription in E. coli. This inhibition can be relieved by adding lactose or isopropyl-β-D-thiogalactopyranoside (IPTG).
   9011..9144    -  rep_origin     RSF ori (fragment): Plasmids containing the RSF 1030 origin of replication can be propagated in E. coli cells that contain additional plasmids with compatible origins.
>Addgene plasmid #191963 | pcDNA3.1-Opa1 | addgene full sequence | sequence record 379657 | Addgene NGS Result
TTTCCATAGGCTCCGCCCCCCTGACGAGCATCACAAAAATCGACGCTCAAGTCAGAGGTGGCGAAACCCG
ACAGGACTATAAAGATACCAGGCGTTTCCCCCTGGAAGCTCCCTCGTGCGCTCTCCTGTTCCGACCCTGC
CGCTTACCGGATACCTGTCCGCCTTTCTCCCTTCGGGAAGCGTGGCGCTTTCTCATAGCTCACGCTGTAG
GTATCTCAGTTCGGTGTAGGTCGTTCGCTCCAAGCTGGGCTGTGTGCACGAACCCCCCGTTCAGCCCGAC
CGCTGCGCCTTATCCGGTAACTATCGTCTTGAGTCCAACCCGGTAAGACACGACTTATCGCCACTGGCAG
CAGCCACTGGTAACAGGATTAGCAGAGCGAGGTATGTAGGCGGTGCTACAGAGTTCTTGAAGTGGTGGCC
TAACTACGGCTACACTAGAAGAACAGTATTTGGTATCTGCGCTCTGCTGAAGCCAGTTACCTTCGGAAAA
AGAGTTGGTAGCTCTTGATCCGGCAAACAAACCACCGCTGGTAGCGGTGGTTTTTTTGTTTGCAAGCAGC
AGATTACGCGCAGAAAAAAAGGATCTCAAGAAGATCCTTTGATCTTTTCTACGGGGTCTGACGCTCAGTG
GAACGAAAACTCACGTTAAGGGATTTTGGTCATGAGATTATCAAAAAGGATCTTCACCTAGATCCTTTTA
AATTAAAAATGAAGTTTTAAATCAATCTAAAGTATATATGAGTAAACTTGGTCTGACAGTTACCAATGCT
TAATCAGTGAGGCACCTATCTCAGCGATCTGTCTATTTCGTTCATCCATAGTTGCCTGACTCCCCGTCGT
GTAGATAACTACGATACGGGAGGGCTTACCATCTGGCCCCAGTGCTGCAATGATACCGCGAGACCCACGC
TCACCGGCTCCAGATTTATCAGCAATAAACCAGCCAGCCGGAAGGGCCGAGCGCAGAAGTGGTCCTGCAA
CTTTATCCGCCTCCATCCAGTCTATTAATTGTTGCCGGGAAGCTAGAGTAAGTAGTTCGCCAGTTAATAG
TTTGCGCAACGTTGTTGCCATTGCTACAGGCATCGTGGTGTCACGCTCGTCGTTTGGTATGGCTTCATTC
AGCTCCGGTTCCCAACGATCAAGGCGAGTTACATGATCCCCCATGTTGTGCAAAAAAGCGGTTAGCTCCT
TCGGTCCTCCGATCGTTGTCAGAAGTAAGTTGGCCGCAGTGTTATCACTCATGGTTATGGCAGCACTGCA
TAATTCTCTTACTGTCATGCCATCCGTAAGATGCTTTTCTGTGACTGGTGAGTACTCAACCAAGTCATTC
TGAGAATAGTGTATGCGGCGACCGAGTTGCTCTTGCCCGGCGTCAATACGGGATAATACCGCGCCACATA
GCAGAACTTTAAAAGTGCTCATCATTGGAAAACGTTCTTCGGGGCGAAAACTCTCAAGGATCTTACCGCT
GTTGAGATCCAGTTCGATGTAACCCACTCGTGCACCCAACTGATCTTCAGCATCTTTTACTTTCACCAGC
GTTTCTGGGTGAGCAAAAACAGGAAGGCAAAATGCCGCAAAAAAGGGAATAAGGGCGACACGGAAATGTT
GAATACTCATACTCTTCCTTTTTCAATATTATTGAAGCATTTATCAGGGTTATTGTCTCATGAGCGGATA
CATATTTGAATGTATTTAGAAAAATAAACAAATAGGGGTTCCGCGCACATTTCCCCGAAAAGTGCCACCT
GACGTCGACGGATCGGGAGATCTCCCGATCCCCTATGGTGCACTCTCAGTACAATCTGCTCTGATGCCGC
ATAGTTAAGCCAGTATCTGCTCCCTGCTTGTGTGTTGGAGGTCGCTGAGTAGTGCGCGAGCAAAATTTAA
GCTACAACAAGGCAAGGCTTGACCGACAATTGCATGAAGAATCTGCTTAGGGTTAGGCGTTTTGCGCTGC
TTCGCGATGTACGGGCCAGATATACGCGTTGACATTGATTATTGACTAGTTATTAATAGTAATCAATTAC
GGGGTCATTAGTTCATAGCCCATATATGGAGTTCCGCGTTACATAACTTACGGTAAATGGCCCGCCTGGC
TGACCGCCCAACGACCCCCGCCCATTGACGTCAATAATGACGTATGTTCCCATAGTAACGCCAATAGGGA
CTTTCCATTGACGTCAATGGGTGGAGTATTTACGGTAAACTGCCCACTTGGCAGTACATCAAGTGTATCA
TATGCCAAGTACGCCCCCTATTGACGTCAATGACGGTAAATGGCCCGCCTGGCATTATGCCCAGTACATG
ACCTTATGGGACTTTCCTACTTGGCAGTACATCTACGTATTAGTCATCGCTATTACCATGGTGATGCGGT
TTTGGCAGTACATCAATGGGCGTGGATAGCGGTTTGACTCACGGGGATTTCCAAGTCTCCACCCCATTGA
CGTCAATGGGAGTTTGTTTTGGCACCAAAATCAACGGGACTTTCCAAAATGTCGTAACAACTCCGCCCCA
TTGACGCAAATGGGCGGTAGGCGTGTACGGTGGGAGGTCTATATAAGCAGAGCTCTCTGGCTAACTAGAG
AACCCACTGCTTACTGGCTTATCGAAATTAATACGACTCACTATAGGGAGACCCAAGCTTGGTACCGAGC
TCGGATCCACTAGTAACGGCCGCCAGTGTGCTGGAATTCTGCAGATATCCATCACACTGGCGGCCGCTCG
ACGGTATCGATAAGCTTGATGGGACTCGGTGGCTGCTCTATGCCCTTGTTGCTGAGGGCCTCTTCCTGGG
TCATTGTCGGAGCAGGAATCGGACTGGGGCCGACACGGGGTTCCCCCCGTGGCCGTCTCAGCGCCTGTGT
GTGGTCTGCTCTGGCGGGATGTGGCGAGCAGGTCGGGCGGCCGTGGCCTGTGAAGTCTGCCAATCCTTAG
TGAAACACAGCTCTGGAATACAAAGAAACGTACCGCTCCAAAAACTCCATCTGGTTTCACGAAGTATTTA
TCGTTCACATCATCCTGCCCTCAAGCTTCAAAGACCCCAACTAAGGACACCATTTCAGCAGTTCTCTTCT
CTAACTCACCTTTCATTACATAAATTGAAACTTTCTCCAATTAAATATGGCTACCAGCCCCGCAGGAACT
TTTGGCCAGCAAGGTTAGCTGCAAGACTCTTAAAACTTCGATATATCATACTGGGATCTGCTGTTGGAGG
TGGCTATACAGCCAAAAAAACCTTCGATGAATGGAAAGATATGATACCAGACCTTAGTGACTATAAGTGG
ATTGTGCCTGACTTTATATGGGAAATTGATGAGTATATTGATTTGGAGAAAATTAGAAAAGCCCTTCCCA
GCTCAGAAGACCTTGCCAGTTTAGCTCCCGACTTGGACAAGATTACTGAGAGCCTCAGCTTGTTGAAGGA
CTTCTTCACTGCAGGTTCACCTGGAGAAACAGCATTTCGAGCAACAGATCATGGATCTGAAAGTGACAAG
CATTACAGGAAGGTGTCAGACAAAGAAAAGATTGACCAACTTCAAGAAGAACTTCTGCATACTCAGTTAA
AGTATCAGAGGATCTTGGAGCGCCTGGAAAAGGAGAACAAAGAGCTGAGGAAGCTGGTGCTGCAGAAGGA
CGACAAAGGCATCCACCACAGGAAGCTCAAGAAATCTTTGATTGATATGTATTCTGAAGTTCTTGATGTT
CTTTCTGATTATGATGCCAGTTACAATACACAAGATCACCTACCACGGGTTGTTGTGGTTGGAGATCAGA
GTGCTGGGAAAACCAGTGTGCTGGAAATGATTGCTCAGGCCCGGATCTTCCCGAGAGGGTCCGGCGAGAT
GATGACACGCTCTCCAGTGAAGGTGACTCTCAGTGAAGGCCCTCACCATGTGGCCTTGTTTAAAGATAGC
TCTCGGGAATTTGATCTCACCAAGGAGGAAGATCTTGCAGCATTAAGACATGAAATCGAACTCCGAATGA
GGAAAAATGTGAAAGAAGGTTGTACTGTTAGCCCCGAGACCATATCTCTAAATGTCAAAGGCCCTGGGCT
GCAGAGGATGGTGCTCGTGGACTTGCCTGGTGTCATCAACACTGTGACATCAGGCATGGCTCCCGACACA
AAGGAAACTATTTTCAGTATCAGCAAAGCTTACATGCAGAATCCTAACGCCATCATCCTGTGCATCCAAG
ACGGATCCGTAGATGCTGAGCGCAGTATTGTTACAGACTTGGTCAGTCAAATGGATCCTCATGGAAGAAG
AACCATATTTGTTTTGACCAAAGTAGACCTGGCAGAAAAAAATGTAGCCAGTCCAAGCAGGATACAACAG
ATAATTGAAGGCAAGCTCTTCCCAATGAAAGCTCTGGGTTATTTTGCTGTCGTAACAGGAAAAGGAAACA
GCTCTGAAAGTATTGAAGCTATAAGAGAGTATGAAGAGGAATTTTTTCAGAATTCAAAACTGCTAAAGAC
AAGCATGCTAAAGGCACACCAGGTCACCACGAGAAATCTCAGCCTTGCTGTGTCAGACTGCTTTTGGAAA
ATGGTTCGAGAGTCAGTTGAACAACAGGCTGATAGTTTTAAAGCCACGCGCTTTAACCTAGAGACGGAAT
GGAAGAATAACTACCCGCGCCTGCGAGAGCTCGACAGGAATGAACTCTTTGAAAAAGCTAAAAATGAGAT
CCTCGATGAGGTCATCAGTCTGAGCCAGGTCACGCCAAAGCACTGGGAGGAAATCCTGCAGCAATCCCTG
TGGGAACGAGTGTCAACACATGTGATTGAGAACATCTACCTTCCAGCTGCCCAGACCATGAATTCGGGAA
CATTTAACACCACAGTAGACATCAAGCTTAAACAGTGGACTGACAAGCAGCTTCCTAATAAAGCAGTCGA
GGTTGCCTGGGAGACTCTACAAGAGGAATTTTCCCGCTTCATGACAGAACCCAAAGGAAAGGAACACGAC
GACATATTTGACAAACTTAAGGAGGCTGTGAAGGAGGAGAGTATCAAGCGGCACAAGTGGAACGACTTTG
CCGAGGATAGCTTGAGGGTTATTCAGCACAATGCTTTGGAAGACCGGTCCATATCAGATAAGCAACAGTG
GGATGCAGCCATTTACTTCATGGAAGAGGCGCTTCAAGGTCGTCTCAAGGATACTGAAAATGCTATTGAA
AACATGATTGGGCCAGACTGGAAAAAGAGGTGGATGTACTGGAAGAATCGGACCCAAGAGCAGTGTGTTC
ACAACGAAACCAAGAACGAGTTGGAGAAGATGCTGAAGGTTAATGATGAGCACCCAGCTTACCTGGCAAG
TGATGAGATTACCACAGTCCGGAAGAACCTGGAGTCTCGAGGAGTGGAAGTCGATCCAAGCTTGATTAAG
GATACTTGGCATCAAGTTTATAGAAGACATTTCTTAAAAACAGCTCTAAATCATTGTAACCTTTGTCGCA
GAGGTTTTTATTACTACCAGAGGCATTTTATAGATTCTGAGCTGGAATGCAATGACGTGGTCCTGTTTTG
GCGAATACAGCGCATGCTCGCTATCACTGCCAATACATTAAGGCAGCAGCTTACAAACACTGAAGTTAGG
CGACTAGAGAAAAACGTTAAAGAGGTATTAGAAGATTTTGCAGAAGACGGTGAGAAGAAGGTTAAATTGC
TCACTGGCAAACGAGTTCAGCTGGCAGAAGATCTCAAGAAAGTTAGAGAAATTCAAGAAAAGCTTGATGC
TTTCATTGAAGCTCTTCACCAGGAGAAGTAGACTGTGTCAAAATCCTGCTCATAATGTAATCACCTCTGC
GTTTATTTGAAGAATGAAAACTTGAGTCTTTTGTCCTGCCTCCTTTCCTCCCGTTCTACCCTTTTCCGTG
CAAAATAAAGTCACAGGGTAAAAGTCATGTACGTGTGTTCCAGGCACTTAACCTGCAGCTGCCGTTTGAG
CAGAAGAGCCCTGGACGTGGCATCCACGGTCTGTGAGCTCGTGCTGACGGCAGACATTGGGAAAACATCA
CTGGTGTGGCCGTGAGGCTTAGTCCTCAGAGATTAAGAAGTTGCTCTCTGAGTCGTGTTTGTGGTGGCAC
TGATGTGATTCACTATGGCTGGTATCACACGTACAGTGGTAGCTGCTCTGGAATAAAACTTACAGTAATT
TTTTAAAAGGCATCAATTGTATATGACAAGATGACAGTTACTGCTAAACCATCATGTCTACAGTGTTCTG
TATTCAGGAACGCTTTGACTGTAAACACTCAGTTTATGTTCACCACATGAAAGAAAGCTGGTTTATAAAC
AGATGCTTCAGCTGGGTTAATTTATGTTGGGCAGTTCAGTGTATATTCAGTGAAAGAAACATCCACCCTC
CATTGCCAGCTTAGAAACTCGCCTTGGAAGCCAACCGCAGCAGCGTGCAGTCCATCGCTGCTTTTGCGCC
CTGTATCCGTGATCGAATTCCTGCAGCCCGGGGGATCCACTAGTTCTAGAGGGCCCTATTCTATAGTGTC
ACCTAAATGCTAGAGCTCGCTGATCAGCCTCGACTGTGCCTTCTAGTTGCCAGCCATCTGTTGTTTGCCC
CTCCCCCGTGCCTTCCTTGACCCTGGAAGGTGCCACTCCCACTGTCCTTTCCTAATAAAATGAGGAAATT
GCATCGCATTGTCTGAGTAGGTGTCATTCTATTCTGGGGGGTGGGGTGGGGCAGGACAGCAAGGGGGAGG
ATTGGGAAGACAATAGCAGGCATGCTGGGGATGCGGTGGGCTCTATGGCTTCTGAGGCGGAAAGAACCAG
CTGGGGCTCTAGGGGGTATCCCC
[124 nt withheld, positions 6814-6937]
C
[91 nt withheld, positions 6939-7029]
A
[49 nt withheld, positions 7031-7079]
CCTTTGACGTTGGAGTCCACGTTCTTT
[37 nt withheld, positions 7107-7143]
ACCCTATCTCGGTCTATTCTTTTGATTTATAAGGGATTTTGCCGATTTCGGCCTATTGGTTAAAAAATGA
GCTGATTTAACAAAAATTTAACGCGAATTAATTCTGTGGAATGTGTGTCAGTTAGGGTGTGGAAAGTCCC
CAGGCTCCCCAGCAGGCAGAAGTATGCAAAGCATGCATCTCAATTAGTCAGCAACCAGGTGTGGAAAGTC
CCCAGGCTCCCCAGCAGGCAGAAGTATGCAAAGCATGCATCTCAATTAGTCAGCAACCATAGTCCCGCCC
CTAACTCCGCCCATCCCGCCCCTAACTCCGCCCAGTTCCGCCCATTCTCCGCCCCATGGCTGACTAATTT
TTTTTATTTATGCAGAGGCCGAGGCCGCCTCTGCCTCTGAGCTATTCCAGAAGTAGTGAGGAGGCTTTTT
TGGAGGCCTAGGCTTTTGCAAAAAGCTCCCGGGAGCTTGTATATCCATTTTCGGATCTGATCAAGAGACA
GGATGAGGATCGTTTCGCATGATTGAACAAGATGGATTGCACGCAGGTTCTCCGGCCGCTTGGGTGGAGA
GGCTATTCGGCTATGACTGGGCACAACAGACAATCGGCTGCTCTGATGCCGCCGTGTTCCGGCTGTCAGC
GCAGGGGCGCCCGGTTCTTTTTGTCAAGACCGACCTGTCCGGTGCCCTGAATGAACTGCAGGACGAGGCA
GCGCGGCTATCGTGGCTGGCCACGACGGGCGTTCCTTGCGCAGCTGTGCTCGACGTTGTCACTGAAGCGG
GAAGGGACTGGCTGCTATTGGGCGAAGTGCCGGGGCAGGATCTCCTGTCATCTCACCTTGCTCCTGCCGA
GAAAGTATCCATCATGGCTGATGCAATGCGGCGGCTGCATACGCTTGATCCGGCTACCTGCCCATTCGAC
CACCAAGCGAAACATCGCATCGAGCGAGCACGTACTCGGATGGAAGCCGGTCTTGTCGATCAGGATGATC
TGGACGAAGAGCATCAGGGGCTCGCGCCAGCCGAACTGTTCGCCAGGCTCAAGGCGCGCATGCCCGACGG
CGAGGATCTCGTCGTGACCCATGGCGATGCCTGCTTGCCGAATATCATGGTGGAAAATGGCCGCTTTTCT
GGATTCATCGACTGTGGCCGGCTGGGTGTGGCGGACCGCTATCAGGACATAGCGTTGGCTACCCGTGATA
TTGCTGAAGAGCTTGGCGGCGAATGGGCTGACCGCTTCCTCGTGCTTTACGGTATCGCCGCTCCCGATTC
GCAGCGCATCGCCTTCTATCGCCTTCTTGACGAGTTCTTCTGAGCGGGACTCTGGGGTTCGAAATGACCG
ACCAAGCGACGCCCAACCTGCCATCACGAGATTTCGATTCCACCGCCGCCTTCTATGAAAGGTTGGGCTT
CGGAATCGTTTTCCGGGACGCCGGCTGGATGATCCTCCAGCGCGGGGATCTCATGCTGGAGTTCTTCGCC
CACCCCAACTTGTTTATTGCAGCTTATAATGGTTACAAATAAAGCAATAGCATCACAAATTTCACAAATA
AAGCATTTTTTTCACTGCATTCTAGTTGTGGTTTGTCCAAACTCATCAATGTATCTTATCATGTCTGTAT
ACCGTCGACCTCTAGCTAGAGCTTGGCGTAATCATGGTCATAGCTGTTTCCTGTGTGAAATTGTTATCCG
CTCACAATTCCACACAACATACGAGCCGGAAGCATAAAGTGTAAAGCCTGGGGTGCCTAATGAGTGAGCT
AACTCACATTAATTGCGTTGCGCTCACTGCCCGCTTTCCAGTCGGGAAACCTGTCGTGCCAGCTGCATTA
ATGAATCGGCCAACGCGCGGGGAGAGGCGGTTTGCGTATTGGGCGCTCTTCCGCTTCCTCGCTCACTGAC
TCGCTGCGCTCGGTCGTTCGGCTGCGGCGAGCGGTATCAGCTCACTCAAAGGCGGTAATACGGTTATCCA
CAGAATCAGGGGATAACGCAGGAAAGAACATGTGAGCAAAAGGCCAGCAAAAGGCCAGGAACCGTAAAAA
GGCCGCGTTGCTGGCGTT
